Addgene plasmid #51396: KAP3-CT
Purpose: expression of EGFP-tagged COOH-terminal AA 661–793 KAP3B in mammalian cells
Depositing lab: Trina Schroer. Depositing organization: Johns Hopkins University and School of Medicine. Publication: Kinesin-2 is a motor for late endosomes and lysosomes. Brown CL, Maier KC, Stauber T, Ginkel LM, Wordeman L, Vernos I, Schroer TA. Traffic. 2005 Dec;6(12):1114-24. 10.1111/j.1600-0854.2005.00347.x PubMed 16262723.
Backbone
  Vector backbone: pEGFP-C3
  Backbone size w/o insert (bp): 4700
  Total vector size (bp): 5100
  Vector type: Mammalian Expression
  Selectable markers: Neomycin (select with G418)
Growth in bacteria
  Bacterial resistance: Kanamycin, 50 μg/mL
  Growth temperature: 37°C
  Growth strain: XL10 Gold
  Copy number: High Copy
Gene/Insert
  Gene/Insert name: Kinesin-associated protein 3 (alt name: KAP3B)
  Species: H. sapiens (human)
  Insert size (bp): 400
  GenBank ID: NM_001204514
  Entrez Gene: KIFAP3 (a.k.a. FLA3, KAP-1, KAP-3, KAP3, SMAP, Smg-GDS, dJ190I16.1)
  Promoter: CMV
  Tag / fusion protein: EGFP (N terminal on backbone)
  Cloning method: Restriction Enzyme; 5′ cloning site XhoI (not destroyed); 3′ cloning site EcoRI (not destroyed)
  Sequencing primers: 5′ GATTATCTCGAGGAATATGATGAAGAATG; 3′ CTAATAGAATTCTTATCAAGATCCATAG
Terms and licenses: Academic/Nonprofit Terms; Industry Terms: Not Available to Industry
How to cite: KAP3-CT was a gift from Trina Schroer (Addgene plasmid # 51396 ; http://n2t.net/addgene:51396 ; RRID:Addgene_51396)
