[The description below was written by a language model from this plasmid's Addgene catalogue record.]
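Description:
KAP3-CT is a mammalian expression plasmid built on the pEGFP-C3 backbone, about 5.1 kb in total, of which roughly 400 bp is insert. It is maintained in bacteria as a high-copy plasmid under kanamycin selection. The same backbone provides a neomycin resistance marker, so transfected mammalian cells can be selected with G418 if stable expression is wanted. No feature table accompanies the record, so details such as the origin of replication and polyadenylation signals are not explicitly documented here.

The payload is a fragment of human kinesin-associated protein 3 (KIFAP3, the KAP3B isoform) encoding the carboxy-terminal residues 661–793. It was inserted by restriction cloning between the XhoI and EcoRI sites of the polylinker, both of which remain intact. Because pEGFP-C vectors place the cloning site downstream of the EGFP coding sequence, the fragment is expressed from the CMV promoter as a fusion with EGFP at its amino terminus, giving strong constitutive expression in most cultured mammalian cell lines and allowing direct fluorescence detection of expressing cells.

KAP3 is the non-motor accessory subunit of the heterotrimeric kinesin-2 complex. The associated study concerns kinesin-2 as a motor for late endosomes and lysosomes. An isolated, fluorescently tagged C-terminal domain of this kind is typically used to examine the localisation or binding behaviour of that region, or to test whether its overexpression perturbs the function of the endogenous protein. The record itself, however, states only that the construct is for expression of the tagged fragment in mammalian cells.
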