>Addgene plasmid #51396 | KAP3-CT | depositor partial sequence | sequence record 78285 | NT 2419-2815 (AA 661–793) of NM_001204514.1 human KAP3 mRNA
GAATATGATGAAGAATGGGCTAAGAAAATTCAGAGTGAAAAGTTTCGCTGGCATAACTCTCAGTGGCTGG
AGATGGTAGAGAGTCGTCAGATGGATGAGAGTGAGCAGTACTTGTATGGTGATGATCGAATTGAGCCATA
CATTCATGAAGGAGATATTCTCGAAAGACCTGACCTTTTCTACAACTCAGATGGATTAATTGCCTCTGAA
GGAGCCATAAGTCCCGATTTCTTCAATGATTACCACCTTCAAAATGGAGATGTTGTTGGGCAGCATTCAT
TTCCTGGCAGCCTTGGAATGGATGGCTTTGGCCAACCAGTTGGCATTCTTGGACGCCCTGCCACAGCATA
TGGATTCCGCCCTGATGAACCTTACTACTATGGCTATGGATCTTGA
