>Addgene plasmid #51396 | KAP3-CT | addgene partial sequence | sequence record 79778 | CMV-F 5'-CGCAAATGGGCGGTAGGCGTG-3'
GCAGAGCTGGTTTAGTGAACCGTCAGATCCGCTAGCGCTACCGGTCGCCACCATGGTGAGCAAGGGCGAG
GAGCTGTTCACCGGGGTGGTGCCCATCCTGGTCGAGCTGGACGGCGACGTAAACGGCCACAAGTTCAGCG
TGTCCGGCGAGGGCGAGGGCGATGCCACCTACGGCAAGCTGACCCTGAAGTTCATCTGCACCACCGGCAA
GCTGCCCGTGCCCTGGCCCACCCTCGTGACCACCCTGACCTACGGCGTGCAGTGCTTCAGCCGCTACCCC
GACCACATGAAGCAGCACGACTTCTTCAAGTCCGCCATGCCCGAAGGCTACGTCCAGGAGCGCACCATCT
TCTTCAAGGACGACGGCAACTACAAGACCCGCGCCGAGGTGAAGTTCGAGGGCGACACCCTGGTGAACCG
CATCGAGCTGAAGGGCATCGACTTCAAGGAGGACGGCAACATCCTGGGGCACAAGCTGGAGTACAACTAC
AACAGCCACAACGTCTATATCATGGCCGACAAGCAGAAGAACGGCATCAAGGTGAACTTCAAGATCCGCC
ACAACATCGAGGACGGCAGCGTGCAGCTCGCCGACCACTACCAGCAGAACACCCCCATCGGCGACGGCCC
CGTGCTGCTGCCCGACAACCACTACCTGAGCACCCAGTCCGCCCTGAGCAAAGACCCCAACGAGAAGCGC
GATCACATGGTCCTGCTGGAGTTCGTGACCGCCGCCGGGATCACTCTCGGCATGGACGAGCTGTACAAGT
ACTCAGATCTCGAGGAATATGATGAAGAATGGGCTAAGAAAATTCAGAGTGAAAAGTTTCGCTGGCATAA
CTCTCAGTGGCTGGAGATGGTAGAGAGTCGTCAGATGGATGAGAGTGAGCAGTACTTGTATGGTGATGAT
CGAATTGAGCCATACATTCATGAAGGAGATATTCTCGAAAGACCTGACCTTTTCTACAACTCAGATGGAT
TAA
